Addgene plasmid #15135: pRAVE-nLacZ (CC#111)
Depositing lab: Connie Cepko. Depositing organization: Harvard Medical School. Publication: The dorsal-ventral axis of the neural retina is divided into multiple domains of restricted gene expression which exhibit features of lineage compartments. Peters MA, Cepko CL. Dev Biol. 2002 Nov 1. 251(1):59-73. 10.1006/dbio.2002.0791 PubMed 12413898.
Backbone
  Vector backbone: pRAVE
  Backbone manufacturer: Cepko Lab
  Vector type: Mammalian Expression, Retroviral
Growth in bacteria
  Bacterial resistance: Ampicillin, 100 μg/mL
  Growth temperature: 37°C
  Growth strain: DH5alpha
  Copy number: High Copy
Gene/Insert
  Gene/Insert name: nLacZ (alt name: nuclear LacZ)
  Cloning method: Restriction Enzyme
  Sequencing primers: 5′ na
Terms and licenses: Academic/Nonprofit Terms; Industry Terms: Not Available to Industry
Depositor comments: In addition to the long terminal repeat (LTR) promoter, the RAVE-nlacZ viral vector has an internal Xenopus elongation factor alpha (EF1-alpha) promoter. To construct RAVE-nlacZ, the Xenopus EF1-alpha gene from pEF-puro (from Gord Fishell), was cloned into the pRIA vector.
How to cite: pRAVE-nLacZ (CC#111) was a gift from Connie Cepko (Addgene plasmid # 15135 ; http://n2t.net/addgene:15135 ; RRID:Addgene_15135)
