[The description below was written by a language model from this plasmid's Addgene catalogue record.]
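Description:
pRAVE-nLacZ is a retroviral expression plasmid built on the pRAVE backbone and catalogued as a mammalian expression/retroviral vector. It is maintained in E. coli as a high-copy plasmid under ampicillin selection. The record gives no feature table, total size or map, so the bacterial origin, the exact arrangement of viral elements and any packaging signal are not documented here. No additional selectable marker for infected cells is stated either.

The payload is nLacZ, a nuclear-localised form of the E. coli beta-galactosidase reporter, inserted by restriction enzyme cloning. Confining the enzyme to the nucleus gives a compact histochemical signal that makes individual labelled cells easy to identify and count. According to the depositor's notes, the vector carries two promoters: the viral long terminal repeat (LTR), which provides transcription of the viral genome, and an internal Xenopus elongation factor 1-alpha (EF1-alpha) promoter. This internal element was taken from a plasmid called pEF-puro and cloned into the pRIA vector to create the construct. An internal constitutive promoter of this kind typically provides reporter expression that does not depend only on LTR activity, although the record does not explicitly say which promoter drives nLacZ.

Once packaged into virus, a construct like this integrates into infected cells and is inherited by their progeny, marking clones heritably. This matches the associated publication, which examines dorsal-ventral gene expression domains of the neural retina and their lineage-compartment-like properties. The construct was therefore probably used for lineage tracing in developing retina, though the record does not spell out the host species or the experimental procedure.
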