>Addgene plasmid #15135 | pRAVE-nLacZ (CC#111) | addgene partial sequence | sequence record 21650 | 15135 with LacZ-R
CCGCTTCTGGTGCCGGAAACCAGGCAAAGCGCCATTCGCCATTCAGGCTGCGCAACTGTTGGGAAGGGCG
ATCGGTGCGGGCCTCTTCGCTATTACGCCAGCTGGCGAAAGGGGGATGTGCTGCAAGGCGATTAAGTTGG
GTAACGCCAGGGTTTTCCCAGTCACGACGTTGTAAAACGACGGGATCGATCTCGCCATACAGCGCGTTGA
AACGCTGGGCAATATCGCGGCTCAGTTCGAGGTGCTGTTTCTGGTCTTCACCCACCGGTACCTTACGCTT
CTTCTTTGGAGCAGTCATTTTTTCTGAGCTCGGTACCCGTAGCGGCCGCGGCGCGCCGGCCCTCGAGGCC
TGCAGGAATTCGAATTTAAATGGATCAGCTTCAGCTAGAACTCGCCGCAGACCCGGTGAGGAAGAGAGCG
AACCGGGCCTTAACCACCCTTTATATAGCCGCCTCTACTGGGCGGGGATTAACCATGACATCATCAAGTC
CAGAATTCCCAAAGTGCTAGAGGCGGGGTCTTGACAGAACATTCAGCCTGTAAGCGTCTTGTATACTACA
ACTCCCAGTAGCACTA
